>Addgene plasmid #183818 | pLenti-CD74-ROS1 S1986F/L2000V | addgene full sequence | sequence record 360531 | Addgene NGS Result
TATGCCCAGTACATGACCTTATGGGACTTTCCTACTTGGCAGTACATCTACGTATTAGTCATCGCTATTA
CCATGGTGATGCGGTTTTGGCAGTACATCAATGGGCGTGGATAGCGGTTTGACTCACGGGGATTTCCAAG
TCTCCACCCCATTGACGTCAATGGGAGTTTGTTTTGGCACCAAAATCAACGGGACTTTCCAAAATGTCGT
AACAACTCCGCCCCATTGACGCAAATGGGCGGTAGGCGTGTACGGTGGGAGGTCTATATAAGCAGAGCTC
GTTTAGTGAACCGTCAGATCGCCTGGAGACGCCATCCACGCTGTTTTGACCTCCATAGAAGACACCGGCG
GCCGCAGATCTCTCGAGGTTGATCTAATACGACTCACTATAGGGAGACCCAAGCTGGCTAGTTAAGCTAT
CAACAAGTTTGTACAAAAAAGCAGGCTCCGCGGCCGCCCCCTTCACCATGCACAGGAGGAGAAGCAGGAG
CTGTCGGGAAGATCAGAAGCCAGTCATGGATGACCAGCGCGACCTTATCTCCAACAATGAGCAACTGCCC
ATGCTGGGCCGGCGCCCTGGGGCCCCGGAGAGCAAGTGCAGCCGCGGAGCCCTGTACACAGGCTTTTCCA
TCCTGGTGACTCTGCTCCTCGCTGGCCAGGCCACCACCGCCTACTTCCTGTACCAGCAGCAGGGCCGGCT
GGACAAACTGACAGTCACCTCCCAGAACCTGCAGCTGGAGAACCTGCGCATGAAGCTTCCCAAGCCTCCC
AAGCCTGTGAGCAAGATGCGCATGGCCACCCCGCTGCTGATGCAGGCGCTGCCCATGGGAGCCCTGCCCC
AGGGGCCCATGCAGAATGCCACCAAGTATGGCAACATGACAGAGGACCATGTGATGCACCTGCTCCAGAA
TGCTGACCCCCTGAAGGTGTACCCGCCACTGAAGGGGAGCTTCCCGGAGAACCTGAGACACCTTAAGAAC
ACCATGGAGACCATAGACTGGAAGGTCTTTGAGAGCTGGATGCACCATTGGCTCCTGTTTGAAATGAGCA
GGCACTCCTTGGAGCAAAAGCCCACTGACGCTCCACCGAAAGATGATTTTTGGATACCAGAAACAAGTTT
CATACTTACTATTATAGTTGGAATATTTCTGGTTGTTACAATCCCACTGACCTTTGTCTGGCATAGAAGA
TTAAAGAATCAAAAAAGTGCCAAGGAAGGGGTGACAGTGCTTATAAACGAAGACAAAGAGTTGGCTGAGC
TGCGAGGTCTGGCAGCCGGAGTAGGCCTGGCTAATGCCTGCTATGCAATACATACTCTTCCAACCCAAGA
GGAGATTGAAAATCTTCCTGCCTTCCCTCGGGAAAAACTGACTCTGCGTCTCTTGCTGGGAAGTGGAGCC
TTTGGAGAAGTGTATGAAGGAACAGCAGTGGACATCTTAGGAGTTGGAAGTGGAGAAATCAAAGTAGCAG
TGAAGACTTTGAAGAAGGGTTTCACAGACCAGGAGAAGATTGAATTCCTGAAGGAGGCACATGTGATGAG
CAAATTTAATCATCCCAACATTCTGAAGCAGCTTGGAGTTTGTCTGCTGAATGAACCCCAATACATTATC
CTGGAACTGATGGAGGGAGGAGACCTTCTTACTTATTTGCGTAAAGCCCGGATGGCAACGTTTTATGGTC
CTTTACTCACCTTGGTTGACCTTGTAGACCTGTGTGTAGATATTTCAAAAGGCTGTGTCTACTTGGAACG
GATGCATTTCATTCACAGGGATCTGGCAGCTAGAAATTGCCTTGTTTCCGTGAAAGACTATACCAGTCCA
CGGATAGTGAAGATTGGAGACTTTGGACTCGCCAGAGACATCTATAAAAATGATTACTATAGAAAGAGAG
GGGAAGGCCTGCTCCCAGTTCGGTGGATGGCTCCAGAAAGTTTGATGGATGGAATCTTCACTACTCAATC
TGATGTATGGTCTTTTGGAATTCTGATTTGGGAGATTTTAACTCTTGGTCATCAGCCTTATCCAGCTCAT
TCCAACCTTGATGTGTTAAACTATGTGCAAACAGGAGGGAGACTGGAGCCACCAAGAAATTGTCCTGATG
ATCTGTGGAATTTAATGACCCAGTGCTGGGCTCAAGAACCCGACCAAAGACCTACTTTTCATAGAATTCA
GGACCAACTTCAGTTATTCAGAAATTTTTTCTTAAATAGCATTTATAAGTCCAGAGATGAAGCAAACAAC
AGTGGAGTCATAAATGAAAGCTTTGAAGGTGAAGATGGCGATGTGATTTGTTTGAATTCAGATGACATTA
TGCCAGTTGCTTTAATGGAAACGAAGAACCGAGAAGGGTTAAACTATATGGTACTTGCTACAGAATGTGG
CCAAGGTGAAGAAAAGTCTGAGGGTCCTCTAGGCTCCCAGGAATCTGAATCTTGTGGTCTGAGGAAAGAA
GAGAAGGAACCACATGCAGACAAAGATTTCTGCCAAGAAAAACAAGTGGCTTACTGCCCTTCTGGCAAGC
CTGAAGGCCTGAACTATGCCTGTCTCACTCACAGTGGATATGGAGATGGGTCTGATTAAAAGGGTGGGCG
CGCCGACCCAGCTTTCTTGTACAAAGTGGTTTAGCTAGAGGGCCCGCGGTTCGAACTCGAGGACTACAAG
GACGACGATGACAAGTCGGCCGCTGGAGGATACCCCTACGACGTGCCCGACTACGCCTAGAATTCCGCCC
CCCCCCCTAACGTTACTGGCCGAAGCCGCTTGGAATAAGGCCGGTGTGCGTTTGTCTATATGTTATTTTC
CACCATATTGCCGTCTTTTGGCAATGTGAGGGCCCGGAAACCTGGCCCTGTCTTCTTGACGAGCATTCCT
AGGGGTCTTTCCCCTCTCGCCAAAGGAATGCAAGGTCTGTTGAATGTCGTGAAGGAAGCAGTTCCTCTGG
AAGCTTCTTGAAGACAAACAACGTCTGTAGCGACCCTTTGCAGGCAGCGGAACCCCCCACCTGGCGACAG
GTGCCTCTGCGGCCAAAAGCCACGTGTATAAGATACACCTGCAAAGGCGGCACAACCCCAGTGCCACGTT
GTGAGTTGGATAGTTGTGGAAAGAGTCAAATGGCTCTCCTCAAGCGTATTCAACAAGGGGCTGAAGGATG
CCCAGAAGGTACCCCATTGTATGGGATCTGATCTGGGGCCTCGGTGCACATGCTTTACATGTGTTTAGTC
GAGGTTAAAAAAACGTCTAGGCCCCCCGAACCACGGGGACGTGGTTTTCCTTTGAAAAACACGATGATAA
TATGGCCACAACCATGACCGAGTACAAGCCCACGGTGCGCCTCGCCACCCGCGACGACGTCCCCAGGGCC
GTACGCACCCTCGCCGCAGCGTTCGCCGACTACCCCGCCACGCGCCACACCGTCGATCCGGACCGCCACA
TCGAGCGGGTCACCGAGCTGCAAGAACTCTTCCTCACGCGCGTCGGGCTCGACATCGGCAAGGTGTGGGT
CGCGGACGACGGCGCCGCGGTGGCGGTCTGGACCACGCCGGAGAGCGTCGAAGCGGGGGCGGTGTTCGCC
GAGATCGGCCCGCGCATGGCCGAGTTGAGCGGTTCCCGGCTGGCCGCGCAGCAACAGATGGAAGGCCTCC
TGGCGCCGCACCGGCCCAAGGAGCCCGCGTGGTTCCTGGCCACCGTCGGCGTCTCGCCCGACCACCAGGG
CAAGGGTCTGGGCAGCGCCGTCGTGCTCCCCGGAGTGGAGGCGGCCGAGCGCGCCGGGGTGCCCGCCTTC
CTGGAGACCTCCGCGCCCCGCAACCTCCCCTTCTACGAGCGGCTCGGCTTCACCGTCACCGCCGACGTCG
AGGTGCCCGAAGGACCGCGCACCTGGTGCATGACCCGCAAGCCCGGTGCCTGATGCATCGATGGATCCTA
ATCAACCTCTGGATTACAAAATTTGTGAAAGATTGACTGGTATTCTTAACTATGTTGCTCCTTTTACGCT
ATGTGGATACGCTGCTTTAATGCCTTTGTATCATGCTATTGCTTCCCGTATGGCTTTCATTTTCTCCTCC
TTGTATAAATCCTGGTTGCTGTCTCTTTATGAGGAGTTGTGGCCCGTTGTCAGGCAACGTGGCGTGGTGT
GCACTGTGTTTGCTGACGCAACCCCCACTGGTTGGGGCATTGCCACCACCTGTCAGCTCCTTTCCGGGAC
TTTCGCTTTCCCCCTCCCTATTGCCACGGCGGAACTCATCGCCGCCTGCCTTGCCCGCTGCTGGACAGGG
GCTCGGCTGTTGGGCACTGACAATTCCGTGGTGTTGTCGGGGAAATCATCGTCCTTTCCTTGGCTGCTCG
CCTGTGTTGCCACCTGGATTCTGCGCGGGACGTCCTTCTGCTACGTCCCTTCGGCCCTCAATCCAGCGGA
CCTTCCTTCCCGCGGCCTGCTGCCGGCTCTGCGGCCTCTTCCGCGTCTTCGCCTTCGCCCTCAGACGAGT
CGGATCTCCCTTTGGGCCGCCTCCCCGCCTGAGATCCTTTAAGACCAATGACTTACAAGGCAGCTGTAGA
TCTTAGCCACTTTTTAAAAGAAAAGGGGGGACTGGAAGGGCTAATTCACTCCCAACGAAGACAAGATCTG
CTTTTTGCTTGTACTGGGTCTCTCTGGTTAGACCAGATCTGAGCCTGGGAGCTCTCTGGCTAACTAGGGA
ACCCACTGCTTAAGCCTCAATAAAGCTTGCCTTGAGTGCTTCAAGTAGTGTGTGCCCGTCTGTTGTGTGA
CTCTGGTAACTAGAGATCCCTCAGACCCTTTTAGTCAGTGTGGAAAATCTCTAGCAGTAGTAGTTCATGT
CATCTTATTATTCAGTATTTATAACTTGCAAAGAAATGAATATCAGAGAGTGAGAGGCCCGGGTTAATTA
AGGAAAGGGCTAGATCATTCTTGAAGACGAAAGGGCCTCGTGATACGCCTATTTTTATAGGTTAATGTCA
TGATAATAATGGTTTCTTAGACGTCAGGTGGCACTTTTCGGGGAAATGTGCGCGGAACCCCTATTTGTTT
ATTTTTCTAAATACATTCAAATATGTATCCGCTCATGAGACAATAACCCTGATAAATGCTTCAATAATAT
TGAAAAAGGAAGAGTATGAGTATTCAACATTTCCGTGTCGCCCTTATTCCCTTTTTTGCGGCATTTTGCC
TTCCTGTTTTTGCTCACCCAGAAACGCTGGTGAAAGTAAAAGATGCTGAAGATCAGTTGGGTGCACGAGT
GGGTTACATCGAACTGGATCTCAACAGCGGTAAGATCCTTGAGAGTTTTCGCCCCGAAGAACGTTTTCCA
ATGATGAGCACTTTTAAAGTTCTGCTATGTGGCGCGGTATTATCCCGTGTTGACGCCGGGCAAGAGCAAC
TCGGTCGCCGCATACACTATTCTCAGAATGACTTGGTTGAGTACTCACCAGTCACAGAAAAGCATCTTAC
GGATGGCATGACAGTAAGAGAATTATGCAGTGCTGCCATAACCATGAGTGATAACACTGCGGCCAACTTA
CTTCTGACAACGATCGGAGGACCGAAGGAGCTAACCGCTTTTTTGCACAACATGGGGGATCATGTAACTC
GCCTTGATCGTTGGGAACCGGAGCTGAATGAAGCCATACCAAACGACGAGCGTGACACCACGATGCCTGT
AGCAATGGCAACAACGTTGCGCAAACTATTAACTGGCGAACTACTTACTCTAGCTTCCCGGCAACAATTA
ATAGACTGGATGGAGGCGGATAAAGTTGCAGGACCACTTCTGCGCTCGGCCCTTCCGGCTGGCTGGTTTA
TTGCTGATAAATCTGGAGCCGGTGAGCGTGGGTCTCGCGGTATCATTGCAGCACTGGGGCCAGATGGTAA
GCCCTCCCGTATCGTAGTTATCTACACGACGGGGAGTCAGGCAACTATGGATGAACGAAATAGACAGATC
GCTGAGATAGGTGCCTCACTGATTAAGCATTGGTAACTGTCAGACCAAGTTTACTCATATATACTTTAGA
TTGATTTAAAACTTCATTTTTAATTTAAAAGGATCTAGGTGAAGATCCTTTTTGATAATCTCATGACCAA
AATCCCTTAACGTGAGTTTTCGTTCCACTGAGCGTCAGACCCCGTAGAAAAGATCAAAGGATCTTCTTGA
GATCCTTTTTTTCTGCGCGTAATCTGCTGCTTGCAAACAAAAAAACCACCGCTACCAGCGGTGGTTTGTT
TGCCGGATCAAGAGCTACCAACTCTTTTTCCGAAGGTAACTGGCTTCAGCAGAGCGCAGATACCAAATAC
TGTTCTTCTAGTGTAGCCGTAGTTAGGCCACCACTTCAAGAACTCTGTAGCACCGCCTACATACCTCGCT
CTGCTAATCCTGTTACCAGTGGCTGCTGCCAGTGGCGATAAGTCGTGTCTTACCGGGTTGGACTCAAGAC
GATAGTTACCGGATAAGGCGCAGCGGTCGGGCTGAACGGGGGGTTCGTGCACACAGCCCAGCTTGGAGCG
AACGACCTACACCGAACTGAGATACCTACAGCGTGAGCTATGAGAAAGCGCCACGCTTCCCGAAGGGAGA
AAGGCGGACAGGTATCCGGTAAGCGGCAGGGTCGGAACAGGAGAGCGCACGAGGGAGCTTCCAGGGGGAA
ACGCCTGGTATCTTTATAGTCCTGTCGGGTTTCGCCACCTCTGACTTGAGCGTCGATTTTTGTGATGCTC
GTCAGGGGGGCGGAGCCTATGGAAAAACGCCAGCAACGCGGCCTTTTTACGGTTCCTGGCCTTTTGCTGG
CCTTTTGCTCACATGTTCTTTCCTGCGTTATCCCCTGATTCTGTGGATAACCGTATTACCGCCTTTGAGT
GAGCTGATACCGCTCGCCGCAGCCGAACGACCGAGCGCAGCGAGTCAGTGAGCGAGGAAGCGGAAGAGCG
CCCAATACGCAAACCGCCTCTCCCCGCGCGTTGGCCGATTCATTAATGCAGCAAGCTCATGGCTGACTAA
TTTTTTTTATTTATGCAGAGGCCGAGGCCGCCTCGGCCTCTGAGCTATTCCAGAAGTAGTGAGGAGGCTT
TTTTGGAGGCCTAGGCTTTTGCAAAAAGCTCCCCGTGGCACGACAGGTTTCCCGACTGGAAAGCGGGCAG
TGAGCGCAACGCAATTAATGTGAGTTAGCTCACTCATTAGGCACCCCAGGCTTTACACTTTATGCTTCCG
GCTCGTATGTTGTGTGGAATTGTGAGCGGATAACAATTTCACACAGGAAACAGCTATGACATGATTACGA
ATTTCACAAATAAAGCATTTTTTTCACTGCATTCTAGTTGTGGTTTGTCCAAACTCATCAATGTATCTTA
TCATGTCTGGATCAACTGGATAACTCAAGCTAACCAAAATCATCCCAAACTTCCCACCCCATACCCTATT
ACCACTGCCAATTACCTGTGGTTTCATTTACTCTAAACCTGTGATTCCTCTGAATTATTTTCATTTTAAA
GAAATTGTATTTGTTAAATATGTACTACAAACTTAGTAGTTGGAAGGGCTAATTCACTCCCAAAGAAGAC
AAGATATCCTTGATCTGTGGATCTACCACACACAAGGCTACTTCCCTGATTAGCAGAACTACACACCAGG
GCCAGGGGTCAGATATCCACTGACCTTTGGATGGTGCTACAAGCTAGTACCAGTTGAGCCAGATAAGGTA
GAAGAGGCCAATAAAGGAGAGAACACCAGCTTGTTACACCCTGTGAGCCTGCATGGGATGGATGACCCGG
AGAGAGAAGTGTTAGAGTGGAGGTTTGACAGCCGCCTAGCATTTCATCACGTGGCCCGAGAGCTGCATCC
GGAGTACTTCAAGAACTGCTGATATCGAGCTTGCTACAAGGGACTTTCCGCTGGGGACTTTCCAGGGAGG
CGTGGCCTGGGCGGGACTGGGGAGTGGCGAGCCCTCAGATCCTGCATATAAGCAGCTGCTTTTTGCCTGT
ACTGGGTCTCTCTGGTTAGACCAGATCTGAGCCTGGGAGCTCTCTGGCTAACTAGGGAACCCACTGCTTA
AGCCTCAATAAAGCTTGCCTTGAGTGCTTCAAGTAGTGTGTGCCCGTCTGTTGTGTGACTCTGGTAACTA
GAGATCCCTCAGACCCTTTTAGTCAGTGTGGAAAATCTCTAGCAGTGGCGCCCGAACAGGGACTTGAAAG
CGAAAGGGAAACCAGAGGAGCTCTCTCGACGCAGGACTCGGCTTGCTGAAGCGCGCACGGCAAGAGGCGA
GGGGCGGCGACTGGTGAGTACGCCAAAAATTTTGACTAGCGGAGGCTAGAAGGAGAGAGATGGGTGCGAG
AGCGTCAGTATTAAGCGGGGGAGAATTAGATCGCGATGGGAAAAAATTCGGTTAAGGCCAGGGGGAAAGA
AAAAATATAAATTAAAACATATAGTATGGGCAAGCAGGGAGCTAGAACGATTCGCAGTTAATCCTGGCCT
GTTAGAAACATCAGAAGGCTGTAGACAAATACTGGGACAGCTACAACCATCCCTTCAGACAGGATCAGAA
GAACTTAGATCATTATATAATACAGTAGCAACCCTCTATTGTGTGCATCAAAGGATAGAGATAAAAGACA
CCAAGGAAGCTTTAGACAAGATAGAGGAAGAGCAAAACAAAAGTAAGACCACCGCACAGCAAGCGGCCGG
CCGCTGATCTTCAGACCTGGAGGAGGAGATATGAGGGACAATTGGAGAAGTGAATTATATAAATATAAAG
TAGTAAAAATTGAACCATTAGGAGTAGCACCCACCAAGGCAAAGAGAAGAGTGGTGCAGAGAGAAAAAAG
AGCAGTGGGAATAGGAGCTTTGTTCCTTGGGTTCTTGGGAGCAGCAGGAAGCACTATGGGCGCAGCGTCA
ATGACGCTGACGGTACAGGCCAGACAATTATTGTCTGGTATAGTGCAGCAGCAGAACAATTTGCTGAGGG
CTATTGAGGCGCAACAGCATCTGTTGCAACTCACAGTCTGGGGCATCAAGCAGCTCCAGGCAAGAATCCT
GGCTGTGGAAAGATACCTAAAGGATCAACAGCTCCTGGGGATTTGGGGTTGCTCTGGAAAACTCATTTGC
ACCACTGCTGTGCCTTGGAATGCTAGTTGGAGTAATAAATCTCTGGAACAGATTTGGAATCACACGACCT
GGATGGAGTGGGACAGAGAAATTAACAATTACACAAGCTTAATACACTCCTTAATTGAAGAATCGCAAAA
CCAGCAAGAAAAGAATGAACAAGAATTATTGGAATTAGATAAATGGGCAAGTTTGTGGAATTGGTTTAAC
ATAACAAATTGGCTGTGGTATATAAAATTATTCATAATGATAGTAGGAGGCTTGGTAGGTTTAAGAATAG
TTTTTGCTGTACTTTCTATAGTGAATAGAGTTAGGCAGGGATATTCACCATTATCGTTTCAGACCCACCT
CCCAACCCCGAGGGGACCCGACAGGCCCGAAGGAATAGAAGAAGAAGGTGGAGAGAGAGACAGAGACAGA
TCCATTCGATTAGTGAACGGATCTCGACGGTATCGCCGAATTAATTCACAAATGGCAGTATTCATCCACA
ATTTTAAAAGAAAAGGGGGGATTGGGGGGTACAGTGCAGGGAAAAGAATAGTAGACATAATAGCAACAGA
CATACAAACTAAAGAATTACAAAAACAAATTACAAAAATTCAAAATTTTCGGGTTTATTACAGGGACAGC
AGAGATCCAGTTTGGACTAGTGGAGTTCCGCGTTACATAACTTACGGTAAATGGCCCGCCTGGCTGACCG
CCCAACGACCCCCGCCCATTGACGTCAATAATGACGTATGTTCCCATAGTAACGCCAATAGGGACTTTCC
ATTGACGTCAATGGGTGGAGTATTTACGGTAAACTGCCCACTTGGCAGTACATCAAGTGTATCATATGCC
AAGTACGCCCCCTATTGACGTCAATGACGGTAAATGGCCCGCCTGGCAT
Features (pLannotate 1.2.2; 30 found; start..end, strand, type, name):
     76..279     +  promoter       CMV promoter: human cytomegalovirus (CMV) immediate early promoter
    375..393     +  promoter       T7 promoter: promoter for bacteriophage T7 RNA polymerase
    423..447     +  protein_bind   attB1: mutant version of attB; recombination site for the Gateway® BP reaction BP Clonase™
    468..1091    +  CDS            CD74 (fragment): HG2A_HUMAN - Also known as DHLAG. Experimental evidence at protein level: Swiss-Prot protein existence level 1. [Isoform p41]: Stabilizes the conformation of mature CTSL by binding to its active site and serving as a chaperone to help maintain a pool of mature enzyme in endocytic compartments and extracellular space of antigen-presenting cells (APCs). Has antiviral activity by stymieing the endosomal entry of Ebola virus and coronaviruses, including SARS-CoV-2 (PubMed:32855215). Disrupts cathepsin-mediated Ebola virus glycoprotein processing, which prevents viral fusion and entry. This antivir
   1092..2576    +  CDS            ROS1 (fragment): ROS1_HUMAN - Also known as MCF3, ROS. Experimental evidence at protein level: Swiss-Prot protein existence level 1. Orphan receptor tyrosine kinase (RTK) that plays a role in epithelial cell differentiation and regionalization of the proximal epididymal epithelium. May activate several downstream signaling pathways related to cell differentiation, proliferation, growth and survival including the PI3 kinase-mTOR signaling pathway. Mediates the phosphorylation of PTPN11, an activator of this pathway. May also phosphorylate and activate the transcription factor STAT3 to control anchorage-independ
   2596..2620    -  protein_bind   attB2: mutant version of attB; recombination site for the Gateway® BP reaction BP Clonase™
   2655..2675    +  CDS            FLAG (fragment): FLAG® epitope tag, followed by an enterokinase cleavage site
   2828..3290    +  misc_feature   IRES: internal ribosome entry site (IRES) of the encephalomyocarditis virus (EMCV)
   3304..3903    +  CDS            PuroR (fragment): puromycin N-acetyltransferase; pac from Streptomyces; confers resistance to puromycin
   3920..4508    +  misc_feature   WPRE: woodchuck hepatitis virus posttranscriptional regulatory element
   4516..4581    +  CDS            nef (fragment): NEF_HV1Z2 - Experimental evidence at protein level: Swiss-Prot protein existence level 1. Extracellular Nef protein targets CD4(+) T-lymphocytes for apoptosis by interacting with CXCR4 surface receptors. From Human immunodeficiency virus type 1 group M subtype D (isolate Z2/CDC-Z34) (HIV-1).
   4583..4816    +  LTR            3' LTR (ΔU3): self-inactivating 3' long terminal repeat (LTR) from HIV-1
   5021..5125    +  promoter       AmpR promoter: bla
   5126..5986    +  CDS            AmpR: β-lactamase; bla; confers resistance to ampicillin, carbenicillin, and related antibiotics
   6157..6745    +  rep_origin     ori: high-copy-number ColE1/pMB1/pBR322/pUC origin of replication
   6928..6982    +  CDS            lacI (fragment): lac repressor; lacI; The lac repressor binds to the lac operator to inhibit transcription in E. coli. This inhibition can be relieved by adding lactose or isopropyl-β-D-thiogalactopyranoside (IPTG).
   6988..7081    +  rep_origin     SV40 ori (fragment): SV40 origin of replication
   7106..7143    +  CDS            lacI (fragment): lac repressor; lacI; The lac repressor binds to the lac operator to inhibit transcription in E. coli. This inhibition can be relieved by adding lactose or isopropyl-β-D-thiogalactopyranoside (IPTG).
   7156..7177    +  protein_bind   CAP binding site: CAP binding activates transcription in the presence of cAMP. E. coli catabolite activator protein
   7192..7222    +  promoter       lac promoter: promoter for the E. coli lac operon
   7230..7246    +  protein_bind   lac operator: The lac repressor binds to the lac operator to inhibit transcription in E. coli. This inhibition can be relieved by adding lactose or isopropyl-β-D-thiogalactopyranoside (IPTG). lac repressor encoded by lacI
   7280..7363    +  polyA_signal   SV40 poly(A) signal (fragment): SV40 polyadenylation signal
   7530..7859    +  CDS            nef (fragment): NEF_HV1BR - Experimental evidence at protein level: Swiss-Prot protein existence level 1. Extracellular Nef protein targets CD4(+) T-lymphocytes for apoptosis by interacting with CXCR4 surface receptors (PubMed:14990729). From Human immunodeficiency virus type 1 group M subtype B (isolate BRU/LAI) (HIV-1).
   7907..8164    +  LTR            5' LTR (truncated): truncated 5' long terminal repeat (LTR) from HIV-1
   8211..8336    +  misc_feature   HIV-1 Ψ: packaging signal of human immunodeficiency virus type 1
   8320..8658    +  CDS            HIV-1 gag (fragment): gag protein from human immunodeficiency virus 1; gag
   8833..9066    +  misc_feature   RRE: The Rev response element (RRE) of HIV-1 allows for Rev-dependent mRNA export from the nucleus to the cytoplasm.
   9443..9543    +  CDS            Rev (fragment): human immunodeficiency virus 1 (HIV-1) Rev protein; rev; enhances nuclear export of unspliced and incompletely spliced viral mRNAs
   9592..9709    +  misc_feature   cPPT/CTS: central polypurine tract and central termination sequence of HIV-1
   9761..75      +  enhancer       CMV enhancer (across the origin): human cytomegalovirus immediate early enhancer
