[The description below was written by a language model from this plasmid's Addgene catalogue record and pLannotate feature annotations shown in this document.]
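Description:
pLenti-CD74-ROS1 S1986F/L2000V is a lentiviral mammalian expression plasmid built on a pLenti backbone, made to express the oncogenic CD74-ROS1 fusion (C6;R34 variant) carrying a compound S1986F/L2000V substitution in the ROS1 kinase domain. It is propagated in E. coli through a high-copy ColE1/pUC-type origin with ampicillin selection (AmpR, β-lactamase). The catalogue lists a total size of 9,430 bp, whereas the sequenced record underlying the feature table is 9,989 nt, so the stated sizes are only approximate.

The viral transfer cassette runs from a truncated HIV-1 5′ LTR through the Ψ packaging signal (extending into a gag fragment), the Rev response element and the cPPT/CTS, to a self-inactivating ΔU3 3′ LTR. These elements support packaging of the RNA genome, Rev-dependent nuclear export, efficient nuclear import, and integration without LTR-driven transcription. Within this, the CMV enhancer/promoter drives a single open reading frame in which human CD74 exons 1–6 are joined directly to ROS1 exons 34–43, which include the tyrosine kinase domain. The fusion is flanked by attB1 and attB2 sites, indicating Gateway-style recombination into the vector, although the catalogue lists TOPO cloning. A T7 promoter lies upstream, and a partial FLAG sequence sits downstream of attB2; the record does not say whether the tag is translated in frame. An EMCV IRES then links puromycin N-acetyltransferase to the same transcript, so puromycin-resistant cells should also express the fusion, and a WPRE enhances transcript expression.

The construct is intended for stable transduction of mammalian cells. The associated publication concerns mechanisms of resistance to crizotinib and lorlatinib in ROS1 fusion-positive lung cancer.
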