Addgene plasmid #183818: pLenti-CD74-ROS1 S1986F/L2000V
Purpose: Express CD74-ROS1 fusion (C6;R34) harboring ROS1 S1986F/L2000V mutation in mammalian cells
Depositing lab: Aaron Hata. Depositing organization: Massachusetts General Hospital. Publication: Spectrum of Mechanisms of Resistance to Crizotinib and Lorlatinib in ROS1 Fusion-Positive Lung Cancer. Lin JJ, Choudhury NJ, Yoda S, Zhu VW, Johnson TW, Sakhtemani R, Dagogo-Jack I, Digumarthy SR, Lee C, Do A, Peterson J, Prutisto-Chang K, Malik W, Hubbeling HG, Langenbucher A, Schoenfeld AJ, Falcon CJ, Temel JS, Sequist LV, Yeap BY, Lennerz JK, Shaw AT, Lawrence MS, Ou SI, Hata AN, Drilon A, Gainor JF. Clin Cancer Res. 2021 May 15;27(10):2899-2909. doi: 10.1158/1078-0432.CCR-21-0032. Epub 2021 Mar 8. PubMed 33685866.
Backbone
  Vector backbone: pLenti
  Backbone size w/o insert (bp): 7877
  Total vector size (bp): 9430
  Vector type: Mammalian Expression, Lentiviral
  Selectable markers: Puromycin
Growth in bacteria
  Bacterial resistance: Ampicillin, 100 μg/mL
  Growth temperature: 37°C
  Growth strain: NEB Stable
  Copy number: Unknown
Gene/Insert 1
  Gene/Insert name: ROS Proto-Oncogene 1, Receptor Tyrosine Kinase (alt name: ROS1)
  Species: H. sapiens (human)
  Insert size (bp): 1488
  Mutation: S1986F/L2000V
  GenBank ID: NP_002935
  Entrez Gene: ROS1 (a.k.a. MCF3, ROS, c-ros-1)
  Promoter: CMV
  Tag / fusion protein: The fusion protein of CD74 exon 1-6 and ROS1 exon 34-43
  Cloning method: TOPO Cloning
  Sequencing primers: 5′ T7
Gene/Insert 2
  Gene/Insert name: CD74 molecule (alt name: CD74)
  Species: H. sapiens (human)
  Insert size (bp): 625
  GenBank ID: NM_001025159.3
  Entrez Gene: CD74 (a.k.a. CLIP, DHLAG, HLADG, II, Ia-GAMMA, p33)
  Promoter: CMV
  Tag / fusion protein: The fusion protein of CD74 exon 1-6 and ROS1 exon 34-43
  Cloning method: TOPO Cloning
  Sequencing primers: 5′ T7
Terms and licenses: Academic/Nonprofit Terms; Industry Terms: Not Available to Industry
How to cite: pLenti-CD74-ROS1 S1986F/L2000V was a gift from Aaron Hata (Addgene plasmid # 183818 ; http://n2t.net/addgene:183818 ; RRID:Addgene_183818)
